>Addgene plasmid #133036 | pbIG-Xph18-ETWV | addgene full sequence | sequence record 261152 | Addgene NGS Result
CGGCAGCTCTGTCAGTTCCGTGCCGACCAAACTGGAAGTGGTTGCGGCCACCCCGACGTCTCTGCTGATC
AGCTGGGATGCACATTCGCGGATGGCGTGGGTCAATTATTACCGTATCACCTATGGCGAAACGGGCGGTA
ACTCCCCGGTTCAGGAATTCACCGTCCCGGGTAGTTCCTCAACCGCAACGATTTCCGGCCTGAAACCGGG
TGTCGACTATACCATTACGGTTTACGCTAATGGGGGGGGGTTTCGTCGGGGGATGGCGCCGATTTCTATC
AATTACCGTACCCTCGAGGGCGGGAGTGGAGGGTCCGGTGGCAGTGGCGGTTCGGGTGGGTCAGGCGGTT
CGGGCGGTTCTGGCGGCTCTGGCGGTAGCGGAGGCAGCGGTGGTTCCGGCGGAAGCGGTACCGAAACCTG
GGTGTAAGTCGACGCGGCCGCTCGAGCACCACCACCACCACCACTGAGATCCGGCTGCTAACAAAGCCCG
AAAGGAAGCTGAGTTGGCTGCTGCCACCGCTGAGCAATAACTAGCATAACCCCTTGGGGCCTCTAAACGG
GTCTTGAGGGGTTTTTTGCTGAAAGGAGGAACTATATCCGGATTGGCGAATGGG
[124 nt withheld, positions 615-738]
C
[91 nt withheld, positions 740-830]
A
[49 nt withheld, positions 832-880]
CCTTTGACGTTGGAGTCCACGTTCTTT
[37 nt withheld, positions 908-944]
ACCCTATCTCGGTCTATTCTTTTGATTTATAAGGGATTTTGCCGATTTCGGCCTATTGGTTAAAAAATGA
GCTGATTTAACAAAAATTTAACGCGAATTTTAACAAAATATTAACGCTTACAATTTAGGTGGCACTTTTC
GGGGAAATGTGCGCGGAACCCCTATTTGTTTATTTTTCTAAATACATTCAAATATGTATCCGCTCATGAA
TTAATTCTTAGAAAAACTCATCGAGCATCAAATGAAACTGCAATTTATTCATATCAGGATTATCAATACC
ATATTTTTGAAAAAGCCGTTTCTGTAATGAAGGAGAAAACTCACCGAGGCAGTTCCATAGGATGGCAAGA
TCCTGGTATCGGTCTGCGATTCCGACTCGTCCAACATCAATACAACCTATTAATTTCCCCTCGTCAAAAA
TAAGGTTATCAAGTGAGAAATCACCATGAGTGACGACTGAATCCGGTGAGAATGGCAAAAGTTTATGCAT
TTCTTTCCAGACTTGTTCAACAGGCCAGCCATTACGCTCGTCATCAAAATCACTCGCATCAACCAAACCG
TTATTCATTCGTGATTGCGCCTGAGCGAGACGAAATACGCGATCGCTGTTAAAAGGACAATTACAAACAG
GAATCGAATGCAACCGGCGCAGGAACACTGCCAGCGCATCAACAATATTTTCACCTGAATCAGGATATTC
TTCTAATACCTGGAATGCTGTTTTCCCGGGGATCGCAGTGGTGAGTAACCATGCATCATCAGGAGTACGG
ATAAAATGCTTGATGGTCGGAAGAGGCATAAATTCCGTCAGCCAGTTTAGTCTGACCATCTCATCTGTAA
CATCATTGGCAACGCTACCTTTGCCATGTTTCAGAAACAACTCTGGCGCATCGGGCTTCCCATACAATCG
ATAGATTGTCGCACCTGATTGCCCGACATTATCGCGAGCCCATTTATACCCATATAAATCAGCATCCATG
TTGGAATTTAATCGCGGCCTAGAGCAAGACGTTTCCCGTTGAATATGGCTCATAACACCCCTTGTATTAC
TGTTTATGTAAGCAGACAGTTTTATTGTTCATGACCAAAATCCCTTAACGTGAGTTTTCGTTCCACTGAG
CGTCAGACCCCGTAGAAAAGATCAAAGGATCTTCTTGAGATCCTTTTTTTCTGCGCGTAATCTGCTGCTT
GCAAACAAAAAAACCACCGCTACCAGCGGTGGTTTGTTTGCCGGATCAAGAGCTACCAACTCTTTTTCCG
AAGGTAACTGGCTTCAGCAGAGCGCAGATACCAAATACTGTCCTTCTAGTGTAGCCGTAGTTAGGCCACC
ACTTCAAGAACTCTGTAGCACCGCCTACATACCTCGCTCTGCTAATCCTGTTACCAGTGGCTGCTGCCAG
TGGCGATAAGTCGTGTCTTACCGGGTTGGACTCAAGACGATAGTTACCGGATAAGGCGCAGCGGTCGGGC
TGAACGGGGGGTTCGTGCACACAGCCCAGCTTGGAGCGAACGACCTACACCGAACTGAGATACCTACAGC
GTGAGCTATGAGAAAGCGCCACGCTTCCCGAAGGGAGAAAGGCGGACAGGTATCCGGTAAGCGGCAGGGT
CGGAACAGGAGAGCGCACGAGGGAGCTTCCAGGGGGAAACGCCTGGTATCTTTATAGTCCTGTCGGGTTT
CGCCACCTCTGACTTGAGCGTCGATTTTTGTGATGCTCGTCAGGGGGGCGGAGCCTATGGAAAAACGCCA
GCAACGCGGCCTTTTTACGGTTCCTGGCCTTTTGCTGGCCTTTTGCTCACATGTTCTTTCCTGCGTTATC
CCCTGATTCTGTGGATAACCGTATTACCGCCTTTGAGTGAGCTGATACCGCTCGCCGCAGCCGAACGACC
GAGCGCAGCGAGTCAGTGAGCGAGGAAGCGGAAGAGCGCCTGATGCGGTATTTTCTCCTTACGCATCTGT
GCGGTATTTCACACCGCAATGGTGCACTCTCAGTACAATCTGCTCTGATGCCGCATAGTTAAGCCAGTAT
ACACTCCGCTATCGCTACGTGACTGGGTCATGGCTGCGCCCCGACACCCGCCAACACCCGCTGACGCGCC
CTGACGGGCTTGTCTGCTCCCGGCATCCGCTTACAGACAAGCTGTGACCGTCTCCGGGAGCTGCATGTGT
CAGAGGTTTTCACCGTCATCACCGAAACGCGCGAGGCAGCTGCGGTAAAGCTCATCAGCGTGGTCGTGAA
GCGATTCACAGATGTCTGCCTGTTCATCCGCGTCCAGCTCGTTGAGTTTCTCCAGAAGCGTTAATGTCTG
GCTTCTGATAAAGCGGGCCATGTTAAGGGCGGTTTTTTCCTGTTTGGTCACTGATGCCTCCGTGTAAGGG
GGATTTCTGTTCATGGGGGTAATGATACCGATGAAACGAGAGAGGATGCTCACGATACGGGTTACTGATG
ATGAACATGCCCGGTTACTGGAACGTTGTGAGGGTAAACAACTGGCGGTATGGATGCGGCGGGACCAGAG
AAAAATCACTCAGGGTCAATGCCAGCGCTTCGTTAATACAGATGTAGGTGTTCCACAGGGTAGCCAGCAG
CATCCTGCGATGCAGATCCGGAACATAATGGTGCAGGGCGCTGACTTCCGCGTTTCCAGACTTTACGAAA
CACGGAAACCGAAGACCATTCATGTTGTTGCTCAGGTCGCAGACGTTTTGCAGCAGCAGTCGCTTCACGT
TCGCTCGCGTATCGGTGATTCATTCTGCTAACCAGTAAGGCAACCCCGCCAGCCTAGCCGGGTCCTCAAC
GACAGGAGCACGATCATGCGCACCCGTGGGGCCGCCATGCCGGCGATAATGGCCTGCTTCTCGCCGAAAC
GTTTGGTGGCGGGACCAGTGACGAAGGCTTGAGCGAGGGCGTGCAAGATTCCGAATACCGCAAGCGACAG
GCCGATCATCGTCGCGCTCCAGCGAAAGCGGTCCTCGCCGAAAATGACCCAGAGCGCTGCCGGCACCTGT
CCTACGAGTTGCATGATAAAGAAGACAGTCATAAGTGCGGCGACGATAGTCATGCCCCGCGCCCACCGGA
AGGAGCTGACTGGGTTGAAGGCTCTCAAGGGCATCGGTCGAGATCCCGGTGCCTAATGAGTGAGCTAACT
TACATTAATTGCGTTGCGCTCACTGCCCGCTTTCCAGTCGGGAAACCTGTCGTGCCAGCTGCATTAATGA
ATCGGCCAACGCGCGGGGAGAGGCGGTTTGCGTATTGGGCGCCAGGGTGGTTTTTCTTTTCACCAGTGAG
ACGGGCAACAGCTGATTGCCCTTCACCGCCTGGCCCTGAGAGAGTTGCAGCAAGCGGTCCACGCTGGTTT
GCCCCAGCAGGCGAAAATCCTGTTTGATGGTGGTTAACGGCGGGATATAACATGAGCTGTCTTCGGTATC
GTCGTATCCCACTACCGAGATATCCGCACCAACGCGCAGCCCGGACTCGGTAATGGCGCGCATTGCGCCC
AGCGCCATCTGATCGTTGGCAACCAGCATCGCAGTGGGAACGATGCCCTCATTCAGCATTTGCATGGTTT
GTTGAAAACCGGACATGGCACTCCAGTCGCCTTCCCGTTCCGCTATCGGCTGAATTTGATTGCGAGTGAG
ATATTTATGCCAGCCAGCCAGACGCAGACGCGCCGAGACAGAACTTAATGGGCCCGCTAACAGCGCGATT
TGCTGGTGACCCAATGCGACCAGATGCTCCACGCCCAGTCGCGTACCGTCTTCATGGGAGAAAATAATAC
TGTTGATGGGTGTCTGGTCAGAGACATCAAGAAATAACGCCGGAACATTAGTGCAGGCAGCTTCCACAGC
AATGGCATCCTGGTCATCCAGCGGATAGTTAATGATCAGCCCACTGACGCGTTGCGCGAGAAGATTGTGC
ACCGCCGCTTTACAGGCTTCGACGCCGCTTCGTTCTACCATCGACACCACCACGCTGGCACCCAGTTGAT
CGGCGCGAGATTTAATCGCCGCGACAATTTGCGACGGCGCGTGCAGGGCCAGACTGGAGGTGGCAACGCC
AATCAGCAACGACTGTTTGCCCGCCAGTTGTTGTGCCACGCGGTTGGGAATGTAATTCAGCTCCGCCATC
GCCGCTTCCACTTTTTCCCGCGTTTTCGCAGAAACGTGGCTGGCCTGGTTCACCACGCGGGAAACGGTCT
GATAAGAGACACCGGCATACTCTGCGACATCGTATAACGTTACTGGTTTCACATTCACCACCCTGAATTG
ACTCTCTTCCGGGCGCTATCATGCCATACCGCGAAAGGTTTTGCGCCATTCGATGGTGTCCGGGATCTCG
ACGCTCTCCCTTATGCGACTCCTGCATTAGGAAGCAGCCCAGTAGTAGGTTGAGGCCGTTGAGCACCGCC
GCCGCAAGGAATGGTGCATGCAAGGAGATGGCGCCCAACAGTCCCCCGGCCACGGGGCCTGCCACCATAC
CCACGCCGAAACAAGCGCTCATGAGCCCGAAGTGGCGAGCCCGATCTTCCCCATCGGTGATGTCGGCGAT
ATAGGCGCCAGCAACCGCACCTGTGGCGCCGGTGATGCCGGCCACGATGCGTCCGGCGTAGAGGATCGAG
ATCTCGATCCCGCGAAATTAATACGACTCACTATAGGGGAATTGTGAGCGGATAACAATTCCCCTCTAGA
AATAATTTTGTTTAACTTTAAGAAGGAGATATACATATGGGCCTGAACGACATCTTTGAAGCACAGAAAA
TCGAATGGCACGAAGCTAGCCATCATCATCATCACCACCACCACCACCACAAGCTTTCAGGCCTGTACAA
GGAAAACCTGTACTTTCAGAGTGGATC
Features (pLannotate 1.2.2; 20 found; start..end, strand, type, name):
    447..464     +  CDS            9xHis (fragment): 9xHis affinity tag
    474..523     +  CDS            SET1 (fragment): solubility-enhancement tag derived from T7 phage gene 10B
    531..578     +  terminator     T7 terminator: transcription terminator for bacteriophage T7 RNA polymerase
    615..1043    +  rep_origin     f1 ori (sequence partly withheld): f1 bacteriophage origin of replication; arrow indicates direction of (+) strand synthesis
   1096..1153    +  promoter       AmpR promoter (fragment): bla
   1162..1977    -  CDS            KanR: aminoglycoside phosphotransferase; aph(3')-Ia; confers resistance to kanamycin in bacteria or G418 (Geneticin®) in eukaryotes
   2099..2687    +  rep_origin     ori: high-copy-number ColE1/pMB1/pBR322/pUC origin of replication
   2873..3012    -  misc_feature   bom: basis of mobility region from pBR322
   3114..3305    -  CDS            rop: Rop protein, which maintains plasmids at low copy number; rop
   3322..3702    +  CDS            YPB1_ECOLX: Protein predicted: Swiss-Prot protein existence level 4. From Escherichia coli.
   3774..4065    -  CDS            TcR (fragment): tetracycline efflux protein; tet; confers resistance to tetracycline
   4080..4101    -  protein_bind   CAP binding site: CAP binding activates transcription in the presence of cAMP. E. coli catabolite activator protein
   4114..5196    -  CDS            lacI: lac repressor; lacI; The lac repressor binds to the lac operator to inhibit transcription in E. coli. This inhibition can be relieved by adding lactose or isopropyl-β-D-thiogalactopyranoside (IPTG).
   5197..5274    -  promoter       lacI promoter: lacI
   5282..5561    -  CDS            TcR (fragment): tetracycline efflux protein; tet; confers resistance to tetracycline
   5583..5601    +  promoter       T7 promoter: promoter for bacteriophage T7 RNA polymerase
   5602..5626    +  protein_bind   lac operator: The lac repressor binds to the lac operator to inhibit transcription in E. coli. This inhibition can be relieved by adding lactose or isopropyl-β-D-thiogalactopyranoside (IPTG). lac repressor encoded by lacI
   5641..5663    +  RBS            RBS: efficient ribosome binding site from bacteriophage T7 gene 10 (Olins and Rangwala, 1989)
   5737..5754    +  CDS            9xHis (fragment): 9xHis affinity tag
   5797..277     +  CDS            FINC_PLEWA (fragment) (across the origin): Experimental evidence at transcript level: Swiss-Prot protein existence level 2. Fibronectins bind cell surfaces and various compounds including collagen, fibrin, heparin, DNA, and actin. Fibronectins are involved in cell adhesion, cell motility, opsonization, wound healing, and maintenance of cell shape. May be involved in osteoblast compaction (By similarity). From Pleurodeles waltl (Iberian ribbed newt).
