[The description below was written by a language model from this plasmid's Addgene catalogue record and pLannotate feature annotations shown in this document.]
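Description:
pbIG-Xph18-ETWV is a bacterial expression plasmid built on pbIG, a homemade derivative of pET-24a(+) that places an AviTag, a decahistidine tag and a TEV protease cleavage site directly after the start codon, in frame with the cloned protein. It carries a kanamycin resistance gene (aph(3')-Ia) for selection, a ColE1/pBR322-type origin with the bom region and the rop gene, consistent with its listing as low copy, and an f1 origin. The short tetracycline-resistance fragments and predicted ORF in the annotation are residual pBR322-derived backbone sequence typical of pET vectors.

The insert, Xph18-ETWV, is a synthetic coding sequence of about 440 bp carrying an S63K mutation, cloned between BamHI and NotI sites that are both retained. The automated annotation matches it to a fibronectin fragment, suggesting a fibronectin-domain-like scaffold, though the record does not describe the protein's design explicitly; the associated publication title concerns engineered selective competitors for conserved protein-protein interaction modules. Expression is driven by a T7 promoter with an adjacent lac operator and the T7 gene 10 ribosome binding site, ends at the T7 terminator, and is repressed by the plasmid-encoded lacI, so it is IPTG-inducible in hosts supplying T7 RNA polymerase. The annotation also detects a second His-tag fragment downstream of the insert, probably the vector's C-terminal tag; whether it is translated is not stated.

The tag arrangement supports nickel-affinity purification, site-specific biotinylation through the AviTag, and removal of both tags by TEV cleavage, making the plasmid suited to producing recombinant Xph18-ETWV.
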