Addgene plasmid #133036: pbIG-Xph18-ETWV
Purpose: Expresses Xph18-ETWV in bacteria
Depositing lab: Matthieu Sainlos. Depositing organization: CNRS UMR 5297, Institut Interdisciplinaire de Neurosciences (IINS). Publication: Engineering selective competitors for the discrimination of highly conserved protein-protein interaction modules. Rimbault C, Maruthi K, Breillat C, Genuer C, Crespillo S, Puente-Munoz V, Chamma I, Gauthereau I, Antoine S, Thibaut C, Tai FWJ, Dartigues B, Grillo-Bosch D, Claverol S, Poujol C, Choquet D, Mackereth CD, Sainlos M. Nat Commun. 2019 Oct 4;10(1):4521. doi: 10.1038/s41467-019-12528-4. PubMed 31586061.
Backbone
  Vector backbone: pbIG
  Backbone size w/o insert (bp): 5366
  Total vector size (bp): 5805
  Modifications to backbone: Homemade vector derived from pET-24-a+, engineered to incorporate immediately after the start codon an AviTag, a decahistidine tag .and a Tobacco Etch Virus cleavage site (-ENLYFQS-) in frame with the protein of interest.
  Vector type: Bacterial Expression
Growth in bacteria
  Bacterial resistance: Kanamycin, 50 μg/mL
  Growth temperature: 37°C
  Growth strain: DH5alpha
  Copy number: Low Copy
Gene/Insert
  Gene/Insert name: Xph18-ETWV
  Species: Synthetic
  Insert size (bp): 439
  Mutation: S63K
  Promoter: T7
  Tag / fusion protein: His10 (N terminal on backbone); AviTag (N terminal on backbone); TEV protease cleavage site (N terminal on backbone)
  Cloning method: Restriction Enzyme; 5′ cloning site BamHI (not destroyed); 3′ cloning site NotI (not destroyed)
  Sequencing primers: 5′ T7 promoter, Forward primer; 3′ T7 terminator, reverse primer
Terms and licenses: Academic/Nonprofit Terms; Industry Terms: Not Available to Industry
How to cite: pbIG-Xph18-ETWV was a gift from Matthieu Sainlos (Addgene plasmid # 133036 ; http://n2t.net/addgene:133036 ; RRID:Addgene_133036)
